>Addgene plasmid #53979 | mEmerald-Actin-N-10 | depositor partial sequence | sequence record 84172 | insert sequence
TCCGGCTAGCGGACGCCACCATGGATGATGATATCGCCGCGCTCGTCGTCGACAACGGCTCCGGCATGTG
CAAGGCCGGCTTCGCGGGCGACGATGCCCCCCGGGCCGTCTTCCCCTCCATCGTGGGGCGCCCCAGGCAC
CAGGGCGTGATGGTGGGCATGGGTCAGAAGGATTCCTATGTGGGCGACGAGGCCCAGAGCAAGAGAGGCA
TCCTCACCCTGAAGTACCCCATCGAGCACGGCATCGTCACCAACTGGGACGACATGGAGAAAATCTGGCA
CCACACCTTCTACAATGAGCTGCGTGTGGCTCCCGAGGAGCACCCCGTGCTGCTGACCGAGGCCCCCCTG
AACCCCAAGGCCAACCGCGAGAAGATGACCCAGATCATGTTTGAGACCTTCAACACCCCAGCCATGTACG
TTGCTATCCAGGCTGTGCTATCCCTGTACGCCTCTGGCCGTACCACTGGCATCGTGATGGACTCCGGTGA
CGGGGTCACCCACACTGTGCCCATCTACGAGGGGTATGCCCTCCCCCATGCCATCCTGCGTCTGGACCTG
GCTGGCCGGGACCTGACTGACTACCTCATGAAGATCCTCACCGAGCGCGGCTACAGCTTCACCACCACGG
CCGAGCGGGAAATCGTGCGTGACATTAAGGAGAAGCTGTGCTACGTCGCCCTGGACTTCGAGCAAGAGAT
GGCCACGGCTGCTTCCAGCTCCTCCCTGGAGAAGAGCTACGAGCTGCCTGACGGCCAGGTCATCACCATT
GGCAATGAGCGGTTCCGCTGCCCTGAGGCACTCTTCCAGCCTTCCTTCCTGGGCATGGAGTCCTGTGGCA
TCCACGAAACTACCTTCAACTCCATCATGAAGTGTGACGTGGACATCCGCAAAGACCTGTACGCCAACAC
AGTGCTGTCTGGCGGCACCACCATGTACCCTGGCATTGCCGACAGGATGCAGAAGGAGATCACTGCCCTG
GCACCCAGCACAATGAAGATCAAGATCATTGCTCCTCCTGAGCGCAAGTACTCCGTGTGGATCGGCGGCT
CCATCCTGGCCTCGCTGTCCACCTTCCAGCAGATGTGGATCAGCAAGCAGGAGTATGACGAGTCCGGCCC
CTCCATCGTCCACCGCAAATGCTTCAGCTCCGGAGGGGATCCACCGGTCGCCACCATGGTGAGCAAGGGC
GAGGAGCTGTTCACCGGGGTGGTGCCCATCCTGGTCGAGCTGGACGGCGACGTAAACGGCCACAAGTTCA
GCGTGTCCGGCGAGGGCGAGGGCGATGCCACCTACGGCAAGCTGACCCTGAAGTTCATCTGCACCACCGG
CAAGCTGCCCGTGCCCTGGCCCACCCTCGTGACCACCTTGACCTACGGCGTGCAGTGCTTCGCCCGCTAC
CCCGACCACATGAAGCAGCACGACTTCTTCAAGTCCGCCATGCCCGAAGGCTACGTCCAGGAGCGCACCA
TCTTCTTCAAGGACGACGGCAACTACAAGACCCGCGCCGAGGTGAAGTTCGAGGGCGACACCCTGGTGAA
CCGCATCGAGCTGAAGGGCATCGACTTCAAGGAGGACGGCAACATCCTGGGGCACAAGCTGGAGTACAAC
TACAACAGCCACAAGGTCTATATCACCGCCGACAAGCAGAAGAACGGCATCAAGGTGAACTTCAAGACCC
GCCACAACATCGAGGACGGCAGCGTGCAGCTCGCCGACCACTACCAGCAGAACACCCCCATCGGCGACGG
CCCCGTGCTGCTGCCCGACAACCACTACCTGAGCACCCAGTCCAAGCTGAGCAAAGACCCCAACGAGAAG
CGCGATCACATGGTCCTGCTGGAGTTCGTGACCGCCGCCGGGATCACTCTCGGCATGGACGAGCTGTACA
AGTAAGCGGCCGCGACTCTAGATCATAATCAGCCATACCACC
