>Addgene plasmid #53979 | mEmerald-Actin-N-10 | addgene partial sequence | sequence record 89354 | EGFP-N 5'-CGTCGCCGTCCAGCTCGACCAG-3'
GCTCCTCGCCCTTGCTCACCATGGTGGCGACCGGTGGATCCCCTCCGGAGCTGAAGCATTTGCGGTGGAC
GATGGAGGGGCCGGACTCGTCATACTCCTGCTTGCTGATCCACATCTGCTGGAAGGTGGACAGCGAGGCC
AGGATGGAGCCGCCGATCCACACGGAGTACTTGCGCTCAGGAGGAGCAATGATCTTGATCTTCATTGTGC
TGGGTGCCAGGGCAGTGATCTCCTTCTGCATCCTGTCGGCAATGCCAGGGTACATGGTGGTGCCGCCAGA
CAGCACTGTGTTGGCGTACAGGTCTTTGCGGATGTCCACGTCACACTTCATGATGGAGTTGAAGGTAGTT
TCGTGGATGCCACAGGACTCCATGCCCAGGAAGGAAGGCTGGAAGAGTGCCTCAGGGCAGCGGAACCGCT
CATTGCCAATGGTGATGACCTGGCCGTCAGGCAGCTCGTAGCTCTTCTCCAGGGAGGAGCTGGAAGCAGC
CGTGGCCATCTCTTGCTCGAAGTCCAGGGCGACGTAGCACAGCTTCTCCTTAATGTCACGCACGATTTCC
CGCTCGGCCGTGGTGGTGAAGCTGTAGCCGCGCTCGGTGAGGATCTTCATGAGGTAGTCAGTCAGGTCCC
GGCCAGCCAGGTCCAGACGCAGGATGGCATGGGGGAGGGCATACCCCTCGTAGATGGGCACAGTGTGGGT
GACCCCGTCACCGGAGTCCATCACGATGCCAGTGGTACGGCCAGAGGCGTACAGGGATAGCACAGCCTGG
ATAGCAACGTACATGGCTGGGGTGTTGAAGGTCTCAAACATGATCTGGGTCATCTTCTCGCGGTTGGCCT
TGGGGTTCA
