[The description below was written by a language model from this plasmid's Addgene catalogue record.]
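Description:
mEmerald-Actin-N-10 is a mammalian expression plasmid built on the mEmerald-N1 backbone (about 4.75 kb without insert), an N1-style fluorescent protein fusion vector in which the gene of interest is placed upstream of the fluorescent protein coding sequence. It is maintained as a high-copy plasmid in E. coli under kanamycin selection, and it carries a neomycin resistance marker that allows G418 selection of stably transfected mammalian cells. No feature table is available for this record, so details such as the specific origins of replication are not stated. The use of an SV40 polyA reverse sequencing primer suggests an SV40 polyadenylation signal downstream of the fusion cassette.

The payload is human beta-actin (ACTB), expressed from the constitutive CMV promoter and fused at its C terminus to mEmerald, a bright monomeric green fluorescent protein derived from GFP, with recorded excitation and emission maxima of 487 nm and 509 nm. The "N-10" in the name probably refers to the N1-type fusion orientation and a 10-residue linker between actin and the fluorophore, but the record does not confirm this, and the cloning method is listed as unknown. When transfected into mammalian cells, the fusion protein is intended to incorporate into the actin cytoskeleton. The construct therefore serves as a localization marker for imaging beta-actin structures and dynamics by green-channel fluorescence microscopy, in live or fixed cells.
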