Addgene plasmid #53979: mEmerald-Actin-N-10
Purpose: Localization: Actin, Excitation: 487, Emission: 509
Depositing lab: Michael Davidson. Depositing organization: Florida State University, Tallahassee.
Backbone
  Vector backbone: mEmerald-N1
  Backbone size w/o insert (bp): 4750
  Vector type: Mammalian Expression
  Selectable markers: Neomycin (select with G418)
Growth in bacteria
  Bacterial resistance: Kanamycin, 50 μg/mL
  Growth temperature: 37°C
  Growth strain: DH5alpha
  Copy number: High Copy
Gene/Insert
  Gene/Insert name: Actin (alt name: NM_001101.3)
  Species: H. sapiens (human)
  Entrez Gene: ACTB (a.k.a. BKRNS, BNS, BRWS1, CSMH, DDS1, PS1TP5BP1, THC8)
  Promoter: CMV
  Tag / fusion protein: mEmerald (C terminal on backbone)
  Cloning method: Unknown
  Sequencing primers: 5′ CMV-F; 3′ SV40pA-R
Terms and licenses: Academic/Nonprofit Terms; Industry Terms
Depositor comments: . Excitation = 487; Emission = 509. Localization data: Beta-Actin
How to cite: mEmerald-Actin-N-10 was a gift from Michael Davidson (Addgene plasmid # 53979 ; http://n2t.net/addgene:53979 ; RRID:Addgene_53979)
